>Addgene plasmid #55531 | mTurquoise-ATG13-C-18 | depositor partial sequence | sequence record 85939 | insert sequence
ACGTCAGATCCGCTAGCGCTACCGGTCGCCACCATGGTGAGCAAGGGCGAGGAGCTGTTCACCGGGGTGG
TGCCCATCCTGGTCGAGCTGGACGGCGACGTAAACGGCCACAAGTTCAGCGTGTCCGGCGAGGGCGAGGG
CGATGCCACCTACGGCAAGCTGACCCTGAAGTTCATCTGCACCACCGGCAAGCTGCCCGTGCCCTGGCCC
ACCCTCGTGACCACCCTGTCCTGGGGCGTGCAGTGCTTCGCCCGCTACCCCGACCACATGAAGCAGCACG
ACTTCTTCAAGTCCGCCATGCCCGAAGGCTACGTCCAGGAGCGCACCATCTTCTTCAAGGACGACGGCAA
CTACAAGACCCGCGCCGAGGTGAAGTTCGAGGGCGACACCCTGGTGAACCGCATCGAGCTGAAGGGCATC
GACTTCAAGGAGGACGGCAACATCCTGGGGCACAAGCTGGAGTACAACTACATCAGCGACAACGTCTATA
TCACCGCCGACAAGCAGAAGAACGGCATCAAGGCCAACTTCAAGATCCGCCACAACATCGAGGACGGCGG
CGTGCAGCTCGCCGACCACTACCAGCAGAACACCCCCATCGGCGACGGCCCCGTGCTGCTGCCCGACAAC
CACTACCTGAGCACCCAGTCCAAGCTGAGCAAAGACCCCAACGAGAAGCGCGATCACATGGTCCTGCTGG
AGTTCGTGACCGCCGCCGGGATCACTCTCGGCATGGACGAGCTGTACAAGTCCGGACTCAGATCTAGTAG
CGGAGGTAGCGCATCCGGCGGAAGCGGAGGAAGCGAAACTGATCTCAATTCCCAGGACAGAAAGGACCTG
GACAAGTTTATTAAATTTTTTGCCCTCAAGACTGTCCAAGTGATTGTCCAGGCTCGGCTTGGTGAAAAGA
TTTGCACTCGTTCATCATCTTCTCCAACGGGTTCAGATTGGTTCAACTTAGCAATCAAAGACATCCCAGA
GGTTACACATGAAGCAAAGAAGGCACTGGCAGGACAGCTGCCTGCAGTCGGGAGGTCCATGTGTGTGGAG
ATTTCACTTAAGACTTCTGAGGGAGATTCCATGGAGCTGGAAATATGGTGTCTTGAAATGAATGAAAAGT
GTGATAAAGAAATCAAAGTTTCCTACACGGTGTACAACAGACTGTCATTGCTGCTGAAGTCCCTTCTTGC
TATAACTAGGGTGACACCAGCCTATAGGCTCTCCAGGAAACAAGGGCATGAATATGTCATATTATACAGG
ATATATTTTGGAGAAGTTCAGCTGAGTGGCTTAGGAGAAGGCTTCCAGACAGTTCGTGTTGGGACAGTGG
GCACCCCTGTGGGCACCATCACTCTTTCTTGTGCTTACAGAATTAACTTGGCATTCATGTCTACCAGGCA
ATTTGAGAGGACCCCACCTATCATGGGGATTATTATTGATCACTTTGTGGACCGTCCCTATCCCAGCTCC
TCTCCCATGCACCCCTGCAATTACAGAACTGCTGGTGAGGACACTGGAGTAATATACCCGTCTGTAGAAG
ACTCTCAAGAAGTGTGTACCACCTCTTTTTCCACCTCCCCACCATCCCAGCTCTCAAGCTCTCGCCTTTC
CTATCAGCCTGCTGCCCTGGGCGTTGGATCAGCTGACCTGGCTTATCCAGTAGTGTTTGCTGCTGGCTTA
AATGCTACACACCCTCACCAGCTGATGGTTCCTGGGAAGGAAGGTGGGGTACCCCTTGCTCCCAACCAGC
CTGTCCATGGTACCCAGGCTGACCAGGAGAGACTGGCAACCTGCACCCCTTCTGACAGAACCCACTGTGC
TGCCACACCCTCCAGTAGTGAGGATACTGAAACCGTATCAAACAGCAGTGAGGGACGGGCCTCCCCTCAC
GATGTCTTGGAGACCATCTTTGTCCGAAAAGTGGGGGCTTTTGTCAACAAACCCATTAACCAGGTGACCC
TGACGAGTTTGGATATACCCTTTGCCATGTTTGCTCCCAAGAATTTGGAGCTGGAGGATACCGATCCAAT
GGTGAATCCTCCAGATTCCCCAGAGACTGAATCTCCTCTCCAGGGCAGCCTGCACTCAGATGGCTCCAGC
GGGGGCAGCAGTGGCAATACCCATGATGACTTTGTTATGATAGACTTTAAACCAGCTTTTTCTAAAGATG
ACATTCTTCCGATGGACCTGGGGACCTTCTATCGGGAGTTTCAGAACCCACCTCAGCTGAGCAGCCTCTC
CATAGATATTGGAGCACAGTCCATGGCTGAAGACTTGGACTCATTACCAGAGAAGCTGGCTGTGCATGAG
AAGAATGTCCGCGAGTTTGATGCCTTTGTGGAAACCCTGCAGTAAGGATCCACCGGATCTAGATAACTGA
TCATAATCAGCCATACCACAC
