>Addgene plasmid #55531 | mTurquoise-ATG13-C-18 | addgene partial sequence | sequence record 98616 | Cer-F 5'-cctgagcaaagaccccaac-3'
CGTGACCGCCGCCGGGATCACTCTCGGCATGGACGAGCTGTACAAGTCCGGACTCAGATCTAGTAGCGGA
GGTAGCGCATCCGGCGGAAGCGGAGGAAGCGAAACTGATCTCAATTCCCAGGACAGAAAGGACCTGGACA
AGTTTATTAAATTTTTTGCCCTCAAGACTGTCCAAGTGATTGTCCAGGCTCGGCTTGGTGAAAAGATTTG
CACTCGTTCATCATCTTCTCCAACGGGTTCAGATTGGTTCAACTTAGCAATCAAAGACATCCCAGAGGTT
ACACATGAAGCAAAGAAGGCACTGGCAGGACAGCTGCCTGCAGTCGGGAGGTCCATGTGTGTGGAGATTT
CACTTAAGACTTCTGAGGGAGATTCCATGGAGCTGGAAATATGGTGTCTTGAAATGAATGAAAAGTGTGA
TAAAGAAATCAAAGTTTCCTACACGGTGTACAACAGACTGTCATTGCTGCTGAAGTCCCTTCTTGCTATA
ACTAGGGTGACACCAGCCTATAGGCTCTCCAGGAAACAAGGGCATGAATATGTCATATTATACAGGATAT
ATTTTGGAGAAGTTCAGCTGAGTGGCTTAGGAGAAGGCTTCCAGACAGTTCGTGTTGGGACAGTGGGCAC
CCCTGTGGGCACCATCACTCTTTCTTGTGCTTACAGAATTAACTTGGCATTCATGTCTACCAGGCAATTT
GAGAGGACCCCACCTATCATGGGGATTATTATTGATCACTTTGTGGACCGTCCCTATCCCAGCTCCTCTC
CCATGCACCCCTGCAATTACAGAACTGCTGGTGAGGACACTGGAGTAATATACCCGTCTGTAGAAGACTC
TCAAGAAGTGTGTACCACCTCTT
