[The description below was written by a language model from this plasmid's Addgene catalogue record.]
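Description:
mTurquoise-ATG13-C-18 is a mammalian expression plasmid built on the mTurquoise-C1 backbone (about 4.75 kb without the insert), a C1-style fluorescent protein fusion vector. It is maintained in E. coli as a high-copy plasmid under kanamycin selection. It also carries a neomycin resistance marker, so transfected mammalian cells can be selected with G418 to establish stable lines. No feature table accompanies the record, so the origins of replication and the exact layout of the resistance cassette are not itemised. The listed 3′ sequencing primer implies an SV40 polyadenylation signal downstream of the insert.

The payload is human ATG13, corresponding to a specific RefSeq transcript variant, expressed from the CMV promoter for strong constitutive transcription in mammalian cells. The cyan fluorescent protein mTurquoise is supplied by the backbone and sits at the N terminus of the fusion, so ATG13 is joined to the C-terminal end of the fluorophore. The "C-18" in the name probably denotes this orientation and an 18-residue linker, although the record does not say so. The cloning method is recorded as unknown.

The construct is intended as a live-cell imaging marker, with excitation at 434 nm and emission at 474 nm. ATG13 is generally known as a component of the ULK1 autophagy-initiation complex, so such a fusion would typically be used to follow ATG13 distribution and its recruitment to early autophagic structures. The catalogue entry, however, labels the localization as "Membrane Receptor", which does not obviously match this biology and should be treated with caution.
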