Addgene plasmid #55531: mTurquoise-ATG13-C-18
Purpose: Localization: Membrane Receptor, Excitation: 434, Emission: 474
Depositing lab: Michael Davidson. Depositing organization: Florida State University, Tallahassee.
Backbone
  Vector backbone: mTurquoise-C1
  Backbone size w/o insert (bp): 4750
  Vector type: Mammalian Expression
  Selectable markers: Neomycin (select with G418)
Growth in bacteria
  Bacterial resistance: Kanamycin, 50 μg/mL
  Growth temperature: 37°C
  Growth strain: DH5alpha
  Copy number: High Copy
Gene/Insert
  Gene/Insert name: ATG13 (alt name: NM_001142673.2)
  Species: H. sapiens (human)
  Entrez Gene: ATG13 (a.k.a. KIAA0652, PARATARG8)
  Promoter: CMV
  Tag / fusion protein: mTurquoise (N terminal on backbone)
  Cloning method: Unknown
  Sequencing primers: 5′ CMV-F; 3′ SV40pA-R
Terms and licenses: Academic/Nonprofit Terms; Industry Terms
Depositor comments: . Excitation = 434; Emission = 474
How to cite: mTurquoise-ATG13-C-18 was a gift from Michael Davidson (Addgene plasmid # 55531 ; http://n2t.net/addgene:55531 ; RRID:Addgene_55531)
